>Addgene plasmid #62186 | pMuLE ENTR CMV Renilla Luciferase L5-L2 | depositor full sequence | sequence record 101467 | Full Sequence
CTTTCCTGCGTTATCCCCTGATTCTGTGGATAACCGTATTACCGCCTTTGAGTGAGCTGATACCGCTCGC
CGCAGCCGAACGACCGAGCGCAGCGAGTCAGTGAGCGAGGAAGCGGAAGAGCGCCCAATACGCAAACCGC
CTCTCCCCGCGCGTTGGCCGATTCATTAATGCAGCTGGCACGACAGGTTTCCCGACTGGAAAGCGGGCAG
TGAGCGCAACGCAATTAATACGCGTACCGCTAGCCAGGAAGAGTTTGTAGAAACGCAAAAAGGCCATCCG
TCAGGATGGCCTTCTGCTTAGTTTGATGCCTGGCAGTTTATGGCGGGCGTCCTGCCCGCCACCCTCCGGG
CCGTTGCTTCACAACGTTCAAATCCGCTCCCGGCGGATTTGTCCTACTCAGGAGAGCGTTCACCGACAAA
CAACAGATAAAACGAAAGGCCCAGTCTTCCGACTGAGCCTTTCGTTTTATTTGATGCCTGGCAGTTCCCT
ACTCTCGCGTTAACGCTAGCATGGATGTTTTCCCAGTCACGACGTTGTAAAACGACGGCCAGTCTTAAGC
TCGGGCCCCAAATAATGATTTTATTTTGACTGATAGTGACCTGTTCGTTGCAACAAATTGATGAGCAATG
CTTTTTTATAATGCCAACTTTGTATACAAAAGTTGGCGATGTACGGGCCAGATATACGCGTTGACATTGA
TTATTGACTAGTTATTAATAGTAATCAATTACGGGGTCATTAGTTCATAGCCCATATATGGAGTTCCGCG
TTACATAACTTACGGTAAATGGCCCGCCTGGCTGACCGCCCAACGACCCCCGCCCATTGACGTCAATAAT
GACGTATGTTCCCATAGTAACGCCAATAGGGACTTTCCATTGACGTCAATGGGTGGAGTATTTACGGTAA
ACTGCCCACTTGGCAGTACATCAAGTGTATCATATGCCAAGTACGCCCCCTATTGACGTCAATGACGGTA
AATGGCCCGCCTGGCATTATGCCCAGTACATGACCTTATGGGACTTTCCTACTTGGCAGTACATCTACGT
ATTAGTCATCGCTATTACCATGGTGATGCGGTTTTGGCAGTACATCAATGGGCGTGGATAGCGGTTTGAC
TCACGGGGATTTCCAAGTCTCCACCCCATTGACGTCAATGGGAGTTTGTTTTGGCACCAAAATCAACGGG
ACTTTCCAAAATGTCGTAACAACTCCGCCCCATTGACGCAAATGGGCGGTAGGCGTGTACGGTGGGAGGT
CTATATAAGCAGAGCTCTCTGGCTAACTAGAGAACCCACTGCTTACTGGCTTATCGAAATTAATACGACT
CACTATAGGGAGACCCAAGCTTCTAGCCACCATGACTTCGAAAGTTTATGATCCAGAACAAAGGAAACGG
ATGATAACTGGTCCGCAGTGGTGGGCCAGATGTAAACAAATGAATGTTCTTGATTCATTTATTAATTATT
ATGATTCAGAAAAACATGCAGAAAATGCTGTTATTTTTTTACATGGTAACGCGGCCTCTTCTTATTTATG
GCGACATGTTGTGCCACATATTGAGCCAGTAGCGCGGTGTATTATACCAGACCTTATTGGTATGGGCAAA
TCAGGCAAATCTGGTAATGGTTCTTATAGGTTACTTGATCATTACAAATATCTTACTGCATGGTTTGAAC
TTCTTAATTTACCAAAGAAGATCATTTTTGTCGGCCATGATTGGGGTGCTTGTTTGGCATTTTATTATAG
CTATGAGCATCAAGATAAGATCAAAGCAATAGTTCACGCTGAAAGTGTAGTAGATGTGATTGAATCATGG
GATGAATGGCCTGATATTGAAGAAGATATTGCGTTGATCAAATCTGAAGAAGGAGAAAAAATGGTTTTGG
AGAATAACTTCTTCGTGGAAACCATGTTGCCATCAAAAATCATGAGAAAGTTAGAACCAGAAGAATTTGC
AGCATATCTTGAACCATTCAAAGAGAAAGGTGAAGTTCGTCGTCCAACATTATCATGGCCTCGTGAAATC
CCGTTAGTAAAAGGTGGTAAACCTGACGTTGTACAAATTGTTAGGAATTATAATGCTTATCTACGTGCAA
GTGATGATTTACCAAAAATGTTTATTGAATCGGACCCAGGATTCTTTTCCAATGCTATTGTTGAAGGTGC
CAAGAAGTTTCCTAATACTGAATTTGTCAAAGTAAAAGGTCTTCATTTTTCGCAAGAAGATGCACCTGAT
GAAATGGGAAAATATATCAAATCGTTCGTTGAGCGAGTTCTCAAAAATGAACAATAATTCTAGAGCGGCC
GCCTCGAGCATGCATCTAGAGGTACCCAGCTTTCTTGTACAAAGTTGGCATTATAAGAAAGCATTGCTTA
TCAATTTGTTGCAACGAACAGGTCACTATCAGTCAAAATAAAATCATTATTTGCCATCCAGCTGCAGGGC
GGCCGCGATATCCCCTATAGTGAGTCGTATTACATGGTCATAGCTGTTTCCTGGCAGCTCTGGCCCGTGT
CTCAAAATCTCTGATGTTACATTGCACAAGATAAAAATATATCATCATGAACAATAAAACTGTCTGCTTA
CATAAACAGTAATACAAGGGGTGTTATGAGCCATATTCAACGGGAAACGTCGAGGCCGCGATTAAATTCC
AACATGGATGCTGATTTATATGGGTATAAATGGGCTCGCGATAATGTCGGGCAATCAGGTGCGACAATCT
ATCGCTTGTATGGGAAGCCCGATGCGCCAGAGTTGTTTCTGAAACATGGCAAAGGTAGCGTTGCCAATGA
TGTTACAGATGAGATGGTCAGACTAAACTGGCTGACGGAATTTATGCCTCTTCCGACCATCAAGCATTTT
ATCCGTACTCCTGATGATGCATGGTTACTCACCACTGCGATCCCCGGAAAAACAGCATTCCAGGTATTAG
AAGAATATCCTGATTCAGGTGAAAATATTGTTGATGCGCTGGCAGTGTTCCTGCGCCGGTTGCATTCGAT
TCCTGTTTGTAATTGTCCTTTTAACAGCGATCGCGTATTTCGTCTCGCTCAGGCGCAATCACGAATGAAT
AACGGTTTGGTTGATGCGAGTGATTTTGATGACGAGCGTAATGGCTGGCCTGTTGAACAAGTCTGGAAAG
AAATGCATAAACTTTTGCCATTCTCACCGGATTCAGTCGTCACTCATGGTGATTTCTCACTTGATAACCT
TATTTTTGACGAGGGGAAATTAATAGGTTGTATTGATGTTGGACGAGTCGGAATCGCAGACCGATACCAG
GATCTTGCCATCCTATGGAACTGCCTCGGTGAGTTTTCTCCTTCATTACAGAAACGGCTTTTTCAAAAAT
ATGGTATTGATAATCCTGATATGAATAAATTGCAGTTTCATTTGATGCTCGATGAGTTTTTCTAATCAGA
ATTGGTTAATTGGTTGTAACACTGGCAGAGCATTACGCTGACTTGACGGGACGGCGCAAGCTCATGACCA
AAATCCCTTAACGTGAGTTACGCGTCGTTCCACTGAGCGTCAGACCCCGTAGAAAAGATCAAAGGATCTT
CTTGAGATCCTTTTTTTCTGCGCGTAATCTGCTGCTTGCAAACAAAAAAACCACCGCTACCAGCGGTGGT
TTGTTTGCCGGATCAAGAGCTACCAACTCTTTTTCCGAAGGTAACTGGCTTCAGCAGAGCGCAGATACCA
AATACTGTTCTTCTAGTGTAGCCGTAGTTAGGCCACCACTTCAAGAACTCTGTAGCACCGCCTACATACC
TCGCTCTGCTAATCCTGTTACCAGTGGCTGCTGCCAGTGGCGATAAGTCGTGTCTTACCGGGTTGGACTC
AAGACGATAGTTACCGGATAAGGCGCAGCGGTCGGGCTGAACGGGGGGTTCGTGCACACAGCCCAGCTTG
GAGCGAACGACCTACACCGAACTGAGATACCTACAGCGTGAGCTATGAGAAAGCGCCACGCTTCCCGAAG
GGAGAAAGGCGGACAGGTATCCGGTAAGCGGCAGGGTCGGAACAGGAGAGCGCACGAGGGAGCTTCCAGG
GGGAAACGCCTGGTATCTTTATAGTCCTGTCGGGTTTCGCCACCTCTGACTTGAGCGTCGATTTTTGTGA
TGCTCGTCAGGGGGGCGGAGCCTATGGAAAAACGCCAGCAACGCGGCCTTTTTACGGTTCCTGGCCTTTT
GCTGGCCTTTTGCTCACATGTT
Features (pLannotate 1.2.2; 14 found; start..end, strand, type, name):
    121..213     +  CDS            lacI (fragment): lac repressor; lacI; The lac repressor binds to the lac operator to inhibit transcription in E. coli. This inhibition can be relieved by adding lactose or isopropyl-β-D-thiogalactopyranoside (IPTG).
    268..295     -  terminator     rrnB T2 terminator: transcription terminator T2 from the E. coli rrnB gene
    427..470     +  terminator     rrnB T1 terminator: Escherichia coli rrnB; transcription terminator T1 from the E. coli rrnB gene
    517..553     -  CDS            lacZα (fragment): LacZα fragment of β-galactosidase; lacZ fragment
    570..665     +  protein_bind   attL5: mutant version of attL; recombination site for the Gateway® LR reaction LR Clonase™
    693..1072    +  enhancer       CMV enhancer: human cytomegalovirus immediate early enhancer
   1073..1276    +  promoter       CMV promoter: human cytomegalovirus (CMV) immediate early promoter
   1272..1305    +  LTR            5' LTR (truncated) (fragment): truncated 5' long terminal repeat (LTR) from HIV-1
   1321..1339    +  promoter       T7 promoter: promoter for bacteriophage T7 RNA polymerase
   1362..2297    +  CDS            Rluc: luciferase from the anthozoan coelenterate Renilla reniformis (sea pansy)
   2334..2433    -  protein_bind   attL2: mutant version of attL; recombination site for the Gateway® LR reaction LR Clonase™
   2464..2482    -  promoter       T7 promoter: promoter for bacteriophage T7 RNA polymerase
   2616..3425    +  CDS            KanR: aminoglycoside phosphotransferase; aph(3')-Ia; confers resistance to kanamycin in bacteria or G418 (Geneticin®) in eukaryotes
   3572..4160    +  rep_origin     ori: high-copy-number ColE1/pMB1/pBR322/pUC origin of replication
