[The description below was written by a language model from this plasmid's Addgene catalogue record and pLannotate feature annotations shown in this document.]
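Description:
pMuLE ENTR CMV Renilla Luciferase L5-L2 is a 4.2 kb Gateway entry plasmid from the MuLE (Multiple Lentiviral Expression) modular vector system. It is not itself a lentiviral vector. It is a small bacterial shuttle plasmid that donates a ready-made expression module to a destination vector. It is propagated in E. coli through a high-copy ColE1/pUC-type origin and selected with kanamycin through an aminoglycoside phosphotransferase gene. The record gives no named backbone, but the layout is typical of entry clones: rrnB T1 and T2 terminators lie upstream of the recombination cassette and insulate it from read-through transcription. M13 forward and reverse sites serve as the sequencing primer sites.

The payload lies between attL5 and attL2 and consists of the human cytomegalovirus immediate-early enhancer and promoter driving the Renilla reniformis luciferase coding sequence, which the record lists as synthetic. A T7 promoter sits just upstream of the luciferase gene, and a second one lies outside attL2 on the opposite strand. The feature table shows no polyadenylation signal inside the module, so transcript termination presumably depends on the destination vector. The short annotations for lacI, lacZα and an HIV-1 5′ LTR are small fragment matches, most likely backbone remnants or sequence similarity at the CMV promoter boundary rather than functional elements.

The L5-L2 site pairing fixes the position and orientation of the module in a MultiSite Gateway LR reaction. It is combined with other entry clones carrying complementary att sites to assemble multi-cassette lentiviral expression vectors in one step. The resulting constructs give constitutive Renilla luciferase expression in mammalian cells, which can serve as a bioluminescent reporter alongside other genetic elements.
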