Addgene plasmid #62186: pMuLE ENTR CMV Renilla Luciferase L5-L2
Purpose: MuLE (Multiple Lentiviral Expression) Entry vector containing a CMV promoter and renilla luciferase module. Compatible with MultiSite Gateway cloning
Depositing lab: Ian Frew. Depositing organization: University of Zurich. Publication: A versatile modular vector system for rapid combinatorial mammalian genetics. Albers J, Danzer C, Rechsteiner M, Lehmann H, Brandt LP, Hejhal T, Catalano A, Busenhart P, Goncalves AF, Brandt S, Bode PK, Bode-Lesniewska B, Wild PJ, Frew IJ. J Clin Invest. 2015 Mar 9. pii: 79743. doi: 10.1172/JCI79743. PubMed 25751063.
Backbone
  Vector backbone: N/A
  Vector type: Mammalian Expression, Luciferase ; MuLE Gateway Entry Vector
Growth in bacteria
  Bacterial resistance: Kanamycin, 50 μg/mL
  Growth temperature: 37°C
  Growth strain: DH5alpha
  Copy number: High Copy
Gene/Insert
  Gene/Insert name: Renilla luciferase
  Species: Synthetic
  Promoter: CMV
  Cloning method: Gateway Cloning
  Sequencing primers: 5′ M13-fwd; 3′ M13-rev
Terms and licenses: Academic/Nonprofit Terms; Industry Terms: Not Available to Industry
How to cite: pMuLE ENTR CMV Renilla Luciferase L5-L2 was a gift from Ian Frew (Addgene plasmid # 62186 ; http://n2t.net/addgene:62186 ; RRID:Addgene_62186)
