>Addgene plasmid #62186 | pMuLE ENTR CMV Renilla Luciferase L5-L2 | addgene partial sequence | sequence record 104401 | M13-F20 5'-TGTAAAACGACGGCCAGT-3'
GACTGATAGTGACCTGTTCGTTGCAACAAATTGATGAGCAATGCTTTTTTATAATGCCAACTTTGTATAC
AAAAGTTGGCGATGTACGGGCCAGATATACGCGTTGACATTGATTATTGACTAGTTATTAATAGTAATCA
ATTACGGGGTCATTAGTTCATAGCCCATATATGGAGTTCCGCGTTACATAACTTACGGTAAATGGCCCGC
CTGGCTGACCGCCCAACGACCCCCGCCCATTGACGTCAATAATGACGTATGTTCCCATAGTAACGCCAAT
AGGGACTTTCCATTGACGTCAATGGGTGGAGTATTTACGGTAAACTGCCCACTTGGCAGTACATCAAGTG
TATCATATGCCAAGTACGCCCCCTATTGACGTCAATGACGGTAAATGGCCCGCCTGGCATTATGCCCAGT
ACATGACCTTATGGGACTTTCCTACTTGGCAGTACATCTACGTATTAGTCATCGCTATTACCATGGTGAT
GCGGTTTTGGCAGTACATCAATGGGCGTGGATAGCGGTTTGACTCACGGGGATTTCCAAGTCTCCACCCC
ATTGACGTCAATGGGAGTTTGTTTTGGCACCAAAATCAACGGGACTTTCCAAAATGTCGTAACAACTCCG
CCCCATTGACGCAAATGGGCGGTAGGCGTGTACGGTGGGAGGTCTATATAAGCAGAGCTCTCTGGCTAAC
TAGAGAACCCACTGCTTACTGGCTTATCGAAATTAATACGACTCACTATA
