>Addgene plasmid #62186 | pMuLE ENTR CMV Renilla Luciferase L5-L2 | addgene partial sequence | sequence record 104402 | M13-Rev 5'-CAGGAAACAGCTATGACC-3'
TAATGATTTTATTTTGACTGATAGTGACCTGTTCGTTGCAACAAATTGATAAGCAATGCTTTCTTATAAT
GCCAACTTTGTACAAGAAAGCTGGGTACCTCTAGATGCATGCTCGAGGCGGCCGCTCTAGAATTATTGTT
CATTTTTGAGAACTCGCTCAACGAACGATTTGATATATTTTCCCATTTCATCAGGTGCATCTTCTTGCGA
AAAATGAAGACCTTTTACTTTGACAAATTCAGTATTAGGAAACTTCTTGGCACCTTCAACAATAGCATTG
GAAAAGAATCCTGGGTCCGATTCAATAAACATTTTTGGTAAATCATCACTTGCACGTAGATAAGCATTAT
AATTCCTAACAATTTGTACAACGTCAGGTTTACCACCTTTTACTAACGGGATTTCACGAGGCCATGATAA
TGTTGGACGACGAACTTCACCTTTCTCTTTGAATGGTTCAAGATATGCTGCAAATTCTTCTGGTTCTAAC
TTTCTCATGATTTTTGATGGCAACATGGTTTCCACGAAGAAGTTATTCTCCAAAACCATTTTTTCTCCTT
CTTCAGATTTGATCAACGCAATATCTTCTTCAATATCAGGCCATTCATCCCATGATTCAATCACATCTAC
TACACTTTCAGCGTGAACTATTGCTTTGATCTTATCTTGATGCTCATAGCTAT
