>Addgene plasmid #62186 | pMuLE ENTR CMV Renilla Luciferase L5-L2 | addgene partial sequence | sequence record 106120 | Rluc-F2 5'-TGGGCCAGATGTAAACAAATGA-3'
TGCTGTTATTTTTTTACATGGTAACGCGGCCTCTTCTTATTTATGGCGACATGTTGTGCCACATATTGAG
CCAGTAGCGCGGTGTATTATACCAGACCTTATTGGTATGGGCAAATCAGGCAAATCTGGTAATGGTTCTT
ATAGGTTACTTGATCATTACAAATATCTTACTGCATGGTTTGAACTTCTTAATTTACCAAAGAAGATCAT
TTTTGTCGGCCATGATTGGGGTGCTTGTTTGGCATTTTATTATAGCTATGAGCATCAAGATAAGATCAAA
GCAATAGTTCACGCTGAAAGTGTAGTAGATGTGATTGAATCATGGGATGAATGGCCTGATATTGAAGAAG
ATATTGCGTTGATCAAATCTGAAGAAGGAGAAAAAATGGTTTTGGAGAATAACTTCTTCGTGGAAACCAT
GTTGCCATCAAAAATCATGAGAAAGTTAGAACCAGAAGAATTTGCAGCATATCTTGAACCATTCAAAGAG
AAAGGTGAAGTTCGTCGTCCAACATTATCATGGCCTCGTGAAATCCCGTTAGTAAAAGGTGGTAAACCTG
ACGTTGTACAAATTGTTAGGAATTATAATGCTTATCTACGTGCAAGTGATGATTTACCAAAAATGTTTAT
TGAATCGGACCCAGGATTCTTTTCCAATGCTATTGTTGAAGGTGCCAAGAAGTTTCCTAATACTGAATTT
GTC
