>Addgene plasmid #62186 | pMuLE ENTR CMV Renilla Luciferase L5-L2 | addgene partial sequence | sequence record 106122 | Rluc-R 5'-TTTACATCTGGCCCACCACT-3'
GTCATGGTGGCTAGAAGCTTGGGTCTCCCTATAGTGAGTCGTATTAATTTCGATAAGCCAGTAAGCAGTG
GGTTCTCTAGTTAGCCAGAGAGCTCTGCTTATATAGACCTCCCACCGTACACGCCTACCGCCCATTTGCG
TCAATGGGGCGGAGTTGTTACGACATTTTGGAAAGTCCCGTTGATTTTGGTGCCAAAACAAACTCCCATT
GACGTCAATGGGGTGGAGACTTGGAAATCCCCGTGAGTCAAACCGCTATCCACGCCCATTGATGTACTGC
CAAAACCGCATCACCATGGTAATAGCGATGACTAATACGTAGATGTACTGCCAAGTAGGAAAGTCCCATA
AGGTCATGTACTGGGCATAATGCCAGGCGGGCCATTTACCGTCATTGACGTCAATAGGGGGCGTACTTGG
CATATGATACACTTGATGTACTGCCAAGTGGGCAGTTTACCGTAAATACTCCACCCATTGACGTCAATGG
AAAGTCCCTATTGGCGTTACTATGGGAACATACGTCATTATTGACGTCAATGGGCGGGGGTCGTTGGGCG
GTCAGCCAGGCGGGCCATTTACCGTAAGTTATGTAACGCGGAACTCCATATATGGGCTATGAACTAATGA
CCCCGTAATTGATTACTATTAATAACTAGTCAATAATCAATGTCAACGCGTATATCTGGCCCGTACATCG
CCAACTTTTGTATACAAAGTTGGCATTAT
